>Addgene plasmid #219028 | SFFV-ELF4-Brd 47 | addgene full sequence | sequence record 449713 | Addgene NGS Result
ATTTATGCAGAGGCCGAGGCCGCCTCGGCCTCTGAGCTATTCCAGAAGTAGTGAGGAGGCTTTTTTGGAG
GCCTAGGGACGTACCCAATTCGCCCTATAGTGAGTCGTATTACGCGCGCTCACTGGCCGTCGTTTTACAA
CGTCGTGACTGGGAAAACCCTGGCGTTACCCAACTTAATCGCCTTGCAGCACATCCCCCTTTCGCCAGCT
GGCGTAATAGCGAAGAGGCCCGCACCGATCGCCCTTCCCAACAGTTGCGCAGCCTGAATGGCGAATGGG
[124 nt withheld, positions 280-403]
C
[91 nt withheld, positions 405-495]
A
[49 nt withheld, positions 497-545]
CCTTTGACGTTGGAGTCCACGTTCTTT
[37 nt withheld, positions 573-609]
ACCCTATCTCGGTCTATTCTTTTGATTTATAAGGGATTTTGCCGATTTCGGCCTATTGGTTAAAAAATGA
GCTGATTTAACAAAAATTTAACGCGAATTTTAACAAAATATTAACGCTTACAATTTAGGTGGCACTTTTC
GGGGAAATGTGCGCGGAACCCCTATTTGTTTATTTTTCTAAATACATTCAAATATGTATCCGCTCATGAG
ACAATAACCCTGATAAATGCTTCAATAATATTGAAAAAGGAAGAGTATGAGTATTCAACATTTCCGTGTC
GCCCTTATTCCCTTTTTTGCGGCATTTTGCCTTCCTGTTTTTGCTCACCCAGAAACGCTGGTGAAAGTAA
AAGATGCTGAAGATCAGTTGGGTGCACGAGTGGGTTACATCGAACTGGATCTCAACAGCGGTAAGATCCT
TGAGAGTTTTCGCCCCGAAGAACGTTTTCCAATGATGAGCACTTTTAAAGTTCTGCTATGTGGCGCGGTA
TTATCCCGTATTGACGCCGGGCAAGAGCAACTCGGTCGCCGCATACACTATTCTCAGAATGACTTGGTTG
AGTACTCACCAGTCACAGAAAAGCATCTTACGGATGGCATGACAGTAAGAGAATTATGCAGTGCTGCCAT
AACCATGAGTGATAACACTGCGGCCAACTTACTTCTGACAACGATCGGAGGACCGAAGGAGCTAACCGCT
TTTTTGCACAACATGGGGGATCATGTAACTCGCCTTGATCGTTGGGAACCGGAGCTGAATGAAGCCATAC
CAAACGACGAGCGTGACACCACGATGCCTGTAGCAATGGCAACAACGTTGCGCAAACTATTAACTGGCGA
ACTACTTACTCTAGCTTCCCGGCAACAATTAATAGACTGGATGGAGGCGGATAAAGTTGCAGGACCACTT
CTGCGCTCGGCCCTTCCGGCTGGCTGGTTTATTGCTGATAAATCTGGAGCCGGTGAGCGTGGGTCTCGCG
GTATCATTGCAGCACTGGGGCCAGATGGTAAGCCCTCCCGTATCGTAGTTATCTACACGACGGGGAGTCA
GGCAACTATGGATGAACGAAATAGACAGATCGCTGAGATAGGTGCCTCACTGATTAAGCATTGGTAACTG
TCAGACCAAGTTTACTCATATATACTTTAGATTGATTTAAAACTTCATTTTTAATTTAAAAGGATCTAGG
TGAAGATCCTTTTTGATAATCTCATGACCAAAATCCCTTAACGTGAGTTTTCGTTCCACTGAGCGTCAGA
CCCCGTAGAAAAGATCAAAGGATCTTCTTGAGATCCTTTTTTTCTGCGCGTAATCTGCTGCTTGCAAACA
AAAAAACCACCGCTACCAGCGGTGGTTTGTTTGCCGGATCAAGAGCTACCAACTCTTTTTCCGAAGGTAA
CTGGCTTCAGCAGAGCGCAGATACCAAATACTGTTCTTCTAGTGTAGCCGTAGTTAGGCCACCACTTCAA
GAACTCTGTAGCACCGCCTACATACCTCGCTCTGCTAATCCTGTTACCAGTGGCTGCTGCCAGTGGCGAT
AAGTCGTGTCTTACCGGGTTGGACTCAAGACGATAGTTACCGGATAAGGCGCAGCGGTCGGGCTGAACGG
GGGGTTCGTGCACACAGCCCAGCTTGGAGCGAACGACCTACACCGAACTGAGATACCTACAGCGTGAGCT
ATGAGAAAGCGCCACGCTTCCCGAAGGGAGAAAGGCGGACAGGTATCCGGTAAGCGGCAGGGTCGGAACA
GGAGAGCGCACGAGGGAGCTTCCAGGGGGAAACGCCTGGTATCTTTATAGTCCTGTCGGGTTTCGCCACC
TCTGACTTGAGCGTCGATTTTTGTGATGCTCGTCAGGGGGGCGGAGCCTATGGAAAAACGCCAGCAACGC
GGCCTTTTTACGGTTCCTGGCCTTTTGCTGGCCTTTTGCTCACATGTTCTTTCCTGCGTTATCCCCTGAT
TCTGTGGATAACCGTATTACCGCCTTTGAGTGAGCTGATACCGCTCGCCGCAGCCGAACGACCGAGCGCA
GCGAGTCAGTGAGCGAGGAAGCGGAAGAGCGCCCAATACGCAAACCGCCTCTCCCCGCGCGTTGGCCGAT
TCATTAATGCAGCTGGCACGACAGGTTTCCCGACTGGAAAGCGGGCAGTGAGCGCAACGCAATTAATGTG
AGTTAGCTCACTCATTAGGCACCCCAGGCTTTACACTTTATGCTTCCGGCTCGTATGTTGTGTGGAATTG
TGAGCGGATAACAATTTCACACAGGAAACAGCTATGACCATGATTACGCCAAGCGCGCAATTAACCCTCA
CTAAAGGGAACAAAAGCTGGAGCTGCAAGCTTAATGTAGTCTTATGCAATACTCTTGTAGTCTTGCAACA
TGGTAACGATGAGTTAGCAACATGCCTTACAAGGAGAGAAAAAGCACCGTGCATGCCGATTGGTGGAAGT
AAGGTGGTACGATCGTGCCTTATTAGGAAGGCAACAGACGGGTCTGACATGGATTGGACGAACCACTGAA
TTGCCGCATTGCAGAGATATTGTATTTAAGTGCCTAGCTCGATACATAAACGGGTCTCTCTGGTTAGACC
AGATCTGAGCCTGGGAGCTCTCTGGCTAACTAGGGAACCCACTGCTTAAGCCTCAATAAAGCTTGCCTTG
AGTGCTTCAAGTAGTGTGTGCCCGTCTGTTGTGTGACTCTGGTAACTAGAGATCCCTCAGACCCTTTTAG
TCAGTGTGGAAAATCTCTAGCAGTGGCGCCCGAACAGGGACTTGAAAGCGAAAGGGAAACCAGAGGAGCT
CTCTCGACGCAGGACTCGGCTTGCTGAAGCGCGCACGGCAAGAGGCGAGGGGCGGCGACTGGTGAGTACG
CCAAAAATTTTGACTAGCGGAGGCTAGAAGGAGAGAGATGGGTGCGAGAGCGTCAGTATTAAGCGGGGGA
GAATTAGATCGCGATGGGAAAAAATTCGGTTAAGGCCAGGGGGAAAGAAAAAATATAAATTAAAACATAT
AGTATGGGCAAGCAGGGAGCTAGAACGATTCGCAGTTAATCCTGGCCTGTTAGAAACATCAGAAGGCTGT
AGACAAATACTGGGACAGCTACAACCATCCCTTCAGACAGGATCAGAAGAACTTAGATCATTATATAATA
CAGTAGCAACCCTCTATTGTGTGCATCAAAGGATAGAGATAAAAGACACCAAGGAAGCTTTAGACAAGAT
AGAGGAAGAGCAAAACAAAAGTAAGACCACCGCACAGCAAGCGGCCGCTGATCTTCAGACCTGGAGGAGG
AGATATGAGGGACAATTGGAGAAGTGAATTATATAAATATAAAGTAGTAAAAATTGAACCATTAGGAGTA
GCACCCACCAAGGCAAAGAGAAGAGTGGTGCAGAGAGAAAAAAGAGCAGTGGGAATAGGAGCTTTGTTCC
TTGGGTTCTTGGGAGCAGCAGGAAGCACTATGGGCGCAGCGTCAATGACGCTGACGGTACAGGCCAGACA
ATTATTGTCTGGTATAGTGCAGCAGCAGAACAATTTGCTGAGGGCTATTGAGGCGCAACAGCATCTGTTG
CAACTCACAGTCTGGGGCATCAAGCAGCTCCAGGCAAGAATCCTGGCTGTGGAAAGATACCTAAAGGATC
AACAGCTCCTGGGGATTTGGGGTTGCTCTGGAAAACTCATTTGCACCACTGCTGTGCCTTGGAATGCTAG
TTGGAGTAATAAATCTCTGGAACAGATTTGGAATCACACGACCTGGATGGAGTGGGACAGAGAAATTAAC
AATTACACAAGCTTAATACACTCCTTAATTGAAGAATCGCAAAACCAGCAAGAAAAGAATGAACAAGAAT
TATTGGAATTAGATAAATGGGCAAGTTTGTGGAATTGGTTTAACATAACAAATTGGCTGTGGTATATAAA
ATTATTCATAATGATAGTAGGAGGCTTGGTAGGTTTAAGAATAGTTTTTGCTGTACTTTCTATAGTGAAT
AGAGTTAGGCAGGGATATTCACCATTATCGTTTCAGACCCACCTCCCAACCCCGAGGGGACCCGACAGGC
CCGAAGGAATAGAAGAAGAAGGTGGAGAGAGAGACAGAGACAGATCCATTCGATTAGTGAACGGATCTCG
ACGGTATCGGTTAACTTTTAAAAGAAAAGGGGGGATTGGGGGGTACAGTGCAGGGGAAAGAATAGTAGAC
ATAATAGCAACAGACATACAAACTAAAGAATTACAAAAACAAATTACAAAAATTCAAAATTTTATCGATC
ACGAGACTAGCCTCGAGCTGGCTGCAGTAACGCCATTTTGCAAGGCATGGAAAAATACCAAACCAAGAAT
AGAGAAGTTCAGATCAAGGGCGGGTACATGAAAATAGCTAACGTTGGGCCAAACAGGATATCTGCGGTGA
GCAGTTTCGGCCCCGGCCCGGGGCCAAGAACAGATGGTCACCGCAGTTTCGGCCCCGGCCCGAGGCCAAG
AACAGATGGTCCCCAGATATGGCCCAACCCTCAGCAGTTTCTTAAGACCCATCAGATGTTTCCAGGCTCC
CCCAAGGACCTGAAATGACCCTGCGCCTTATTTGAATTAACCAATCAGCCTGCTTCTCGCTTCTGTTCGC
GCGCTTCTGCTTCCCGAGCTCTATAAAAGAGCTCACAACCCCTCACTCGGCGCGCCAGTCCTCCGACAGA
CTGAGTCGGCCGGTCGAATCAAGCTTATCGATACCGTCGACGGATCCGCTAGCCCGCGGTTCGAAATGGC
TATTACCCTACAGCCCAGTGACCTGATCTTTGAGTTCGCAAGCAACGGGATGGATGATGATATCCACCAG
CTGGAAGACCCCTCTGTGTTCCCAGCTGTGATCGTGGAGCAGGTACCCTACCCTGATTTACTGCATCTGT
ACTCGGGACTGGAGTTGGACGACGTTCACAATGGCATCATAACAGACGGGACCTTGTGCATGACGCAGGA
TCAGATCCTGGAAGGCAGTTTTTTGCTGACAGATGACAATGAGGCCACCTCGCACACCATGTCAACCGCG
GAAGTCTTACTCAATATGGAGTCTCCCAGCGATATCCTGGATGAGAAGCAGATCTTCAGTACCTCCGAAA
TGCTTCCAGACTCGGACCCTGCACCAGCTGTCACTCTGCCCAACTACCTGTTTCCTGCCTCTGAGCCCGA
TGCCCTGAACAGGGCGGGTGACACTAGTGACCAGGAGGGGCATTCTCTGGAGGAGAAGGCCTCCAGAGAG
GAAAGTGCCAAGAAGACTGGGAAATCAAAGAAGAGAATCCGGAAGACCAAGGGCAACCGAAGTACCTCAC
CTGTCACTGACCCCAGCATCCCCATTAGGAAGAAATCAAAGGATGGCAAAGGCAGCACCATCTATCTGTG
GGAGTTCCTCCTGGCTCTTCTGCAAGACAGAAACACCTGTCCCAAGTACATCAAGTGGACCCAGCGAGAG
AAAGGCATCTTCAAACTGGTGGACTCCAAAGCTGTGTCCAAGCTGTGGGGGAAGCAGAAAAACAAGCCTG
ACATGAACTATGAGACAATGGGGCGGGCACTAAGATACTACTACCAAAGAGGCATACTGGCCAAAGTGGA
AGGGCAGAGGCTGGTGTACCAGTTTAAGGAGATGCCCAAGGACCTGGTGGTCATTGAAGATGAGGATGAG
AGCAGCGAAGCCACAGCAGCCCCACCTCAGGCCTCCACGGCCTCTGTGGCCTCTGCCAGTACCACCCGGC
GAACCAGCTCCAGGGTCTCATCCAGATCTGCCCCCCAGGGCAAGGGCAGCTCTTCTTGGGAGAAGCCAAA
AATTCAGCATGTCGGTCTCCAGCCATCTGCGAGTCTGGAATTGGGACCGTCGCTAGACGAGGAGATCCCC
ACTACCTCCACCATGCTCGTCTCTCCAGCAGAGGGCCAGGTCAAGCTCACCAAAGCTGTGAGTGCATCTT
CAGTGCCCAGCAACATCCACCTAGGAGTGGCCCCCGTGGGGTCGGGCTCGGCCCTGACCCTGCAGACGAT
CCCACTGACCACGGTGCTGACCAATGGGCCTCCTGCCAGTACTACTGCTCCCACTCAGCTCGTTCTCCAG
AGTGTTCCAGCGGCCTCTACTTTCAAGGACACCTTCACTTTGCAGGCCTCTTTCCCCCTGAACGCCAGTT
TCCAAGACAGCCAGGTGGCAGCCCCAGGGGCTCCACTGATTCTCAGTGGCCTCCCCCAACTTCTGGCTGG
GGCCAACCGTCCGACCAACCCGGCGCCACCCACGGTCACAGGGGCTGGACCAGCAGGGCCCAGCTCTCAG
CCCCCTGGGACTGTCATTGCTGCCTTCATCAGGACTTCTGGCACTACAGCAGCCCCTAGGGTCAAGGAGG
GGCCACTGAGGTCCTCCTCCTATGTTCAGGGTATGGTGACGGGGGCCCCCATGGAGGGGCTGCTGGTTCC
TGAAGAGACCCTGAGGGAGCTCCTGAGAGATCAGGCTCATCTTCAGCCACTTCCAACCCAGGTGGTTTCC
AGGGGTTCCCACAATCCGAGCCTTCTGGGCAACCAGACTTTGTCTCCTCCCAGCCGCCCCACTGTTGGGC
TGACCCCAGTGGCTGAACTTGAGCTCTCCTCAGGCTCAGGGTCCCTGCTGATGGCTGAGCCTAGTGTGAC
CACATCTGGGAGCCTTCTGACAAGATCCCCCACCCCAGCCCCTTTCTCCCCATTCAACCCTACTTCCCTC
ATTAAGATGGAGCCCCATGACATATAACCGGTCGGATCCCCCGGGCTGCAGGAATTCGAGCATCTTACCG
CCATTTATTCCCATATTTGTTCTGTTTTTCTTGATTTGGGTATACATTTAAATGTTAATAAAACAAAATG
GTGGGGCAATCATTTACATTTTTAGGGATATGTAATTACTAGTTCAGGTGTATTGCCACAAGACAAACAT
GTTAAGAAACTTTCCCGTTATTTACGCTCTGTTCCTGTTAATCAACCTCTGGATTACAAAATTTGTGAAA
GATTGACTGATATTCTTAACTATGTTGCTCCTTTTACGCTGTGTGGATATGCTGCTTTAATGCCTCTGTA
TCATGCTATTGCTTCCCGTACGGCTTTCGTTTTCTCCTCCTTGTATAAATCCTGGTTGCTGTCTCTTTAT
GAGGAGTTGTGGCCCGTTGTCCGTCAACGTGGCGTGGTGTGCTCTGTGTTTGCTGACGCAACCCCCACTG
GCTGGGGCATTGCCACCACCTGTCAACTCCTTTCTGGGACTTTCGCTTTCCCCCTCCCGATCGCCACGGC
AGAACTCATCGCCGCCTGCCTTGCCCGCTGCTGGACAGGGGCTAGGTTGCTGGGCACTGATAATTCCGTG
GTGTTGTCGGGGAAGCTGACGTCCTTTGCAATTCGATATCAAGCTGTACCTTCTAGATGTACACACCCTC
TAGCGCTTCTAGACCAATGACTTACAAGGCAGCTGTAGATCTTAGCCACTTTTTAAAAGAAAAGGGGGGA
CTGGAAGGGCTAATTCACTCCCAACGAAGACAAGATCTGCTTTTTGCTTGTACTGGGTCTCTCTGGTTAG
ACCAGATCTGAGCCTGGGAGCTCTCTGGCTAACTAGGGAACCCACTGCTTAAGCCTCAATAAAGCTTGCC
TTGAGTGCTTCAAGTAGTGTGTGCCCGTCTGTTGTGTGACTCTGGTAACTAGAGATCCCTCAGACCCTTT
TAGTCAGTGTGGAAAATCTCTAGCAGTAGTAGTTCATGTCATCTTATTATTCAGTATTTATAACTTGCAA
AGAAATGAATATCAGAGAGTGAGAGGAACTTGTTTATTGCAGCTTATAATGGTTACAAATAAAGCAATAG
CATCACAAATTTCACAAATAAAGCATTTTTTTCACTGCATTCTAGTTGTGGTTTGTCCAAACTCATCAAT
GTATCTTATCATGTCTGGCTCTAGCTATCCCGCCCCTAACTCCGCCCATCCCGCCCCTAACTCCGCCCAG
TTCCGCCCATTCTCCGCCCCATGGCTGACTAATTTTTTTT
Features (pLannotate 1.2.2; 29 found; start..end, strand, type, name):
     94..112     -  promoter       T7 promoter: promoter for bacteriophage T7 RNA polymerase
    120..275     +  CDS            lacZα (fragment): LacZα fragment of β-galactosidase; lacZ fragment
    280..708     +  rep_origin     f1 ori (sequence partly withheld): f1 bacteriophage origin of replication; arrow indicates direction of (+) strand synthesis
    761..865     +  promoter       AmpR promoter: bla
    866..1726    +  CDS            AmpR: β-lactamase; bla; confers resistance to ampicillin, carbenicillin, and related antibiotics
   1897..2485    +  rep_origin     ori: high-copy-number ColE1/pMB1/pBR322/pUC origin of replication
   2668..2760    +  CDS            lacI (fragment): lac repressor; lacI; The lac repressor binds to the lac operator to inhibit transcription in E. coli. This inhibition can be relieved by adding lactose or isopropyl-β-D-thiogalactopyranoside (IPTG).
   2773..2794    +  protein_bind   CAP binding site: CAP binding activates transcription in the presence of cAMP. E. coli catabolite activator protein
   2809..2839    +  promoter       lac promoter: promoter for the E. coli lac operon
   2847..2863    +  protein_bind   lac operator: The lac repressor binds to the lac operator to inhibit transcription in E. coli. This inhibition can be relieved by adding lactose or isopropyl-β-D-thiogalactopyranoside (IPTG). lac repressor encoded by lacI
   2908..2926    +  promoter       T3 promoter: promoter for bacteriophage T3 RNA polymerase
   2954..3180    +  promoter       RSV promoter: Rous sarcoma virus enhancer/promoter
   3181..3361    +  LTR            5' LTR (truncated): truncated 5' long terminal repeat (LTR) from HIV-1
   3408..3533    +  misc_feature   HIV-1 Ψ: packaging signal of human immunodeficiency virus type 1
   3517..3880    +  CDS            HIV-1 gag (fragment): gag protein from human immunodeficiency virus 1; gag
   4026..4259    +  misc_feature   RRE: The Rev response element (RRE) of HIV-1 allows for Rev-dependent mRNA export from the nucleus to the cytoplasm.
   4636..4736    +  CDS            Rev (fragment): human immunodeficiency virus 1 (HIV-1) Rev protein; rev; enhances nuclear export of unspliced and incompletely spliced viral mRNAs
   4755..4872    +  misc_feature   cPPT/CTS: central polypurine tract and central termination sequence of HIV-1
   4906..5307    +  promoter       SFFV promoter: spleen focus-forming virus long terminal repeat (LTR) promoter
   5317..5340    +  misc_feature   MCS (fragment): pBluescript multiple cloning site
   5365..7353    +  CDS            ELF4: ELF4_HUMAN - Also known as ELFR From Homo sapiens (Human).
   7363..7388    +  misc_feature   MCS (fragment): pBluescript multiple cloning site
   7388..7447    +  CDS            S (fragment): HBSAG_WHV6 - Experimental evidence at transcript level: Swiss-Prot protein existence level 2. The middle envelope protein plays an important role in the budding of the virion. It is involved in the induction of budding in a nucleocapsid independent way. In this process the majority of envelope proteins bud to form subviral lipoprotein particles of 22 nm of diameter that do not contain a nucleocapsid (By similarity). From Woodchuck hepatitis B virus (isolate w64/pWS23) (WHV).
   7579..7982    +  misc_feature   WPRE: woodchuck hepatitis virus posttranscriptional regulatory element
   8025..8099    +  CDS            nef (fragment): NEF_HV1Z2 - Experimental evidence at protein level: Swiss-Prot protein existence level 1. Extracellular Nef protein targets CD4(+) T-lymphocytes for apoptosis by interacting with CXCR4 surface receptors. From Human immunodeficiency virus type 1 group M subtype D (isolate Z2/CDC-Z34) (HIV-1).
   8101..8334    +  LTR            3' LTR (ΔU3): self-inactivating 3' long terminal repeat (LTR) from HIV-1
   8406..8527    +  polyA_signal   SV40 poly(A) signal: SV40 polyadenylation signal
   8546..8567    +  rep_origin     SV40 ori (fragment): SV40 origin of replication
   8567..73      +  rep_origin     SV40 ori (across the origin): SV40 origin of replication
