[The description below was written by a language model from this plasmid's Addgene catalogue record and pLannotate feature annotations shown in this document.]
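Description:
SFFV-ELF4-Brd 47 is a lentiviral expression plasmid built on the SFFV-MCS backbone that carries the human ETS-family transcription factor ELF4 (also known as MEF or ELFR) together with a construct-specific DNA barcode. The sequenced plasmid is about 8.6 kb. It is propagated in E. coli through a high-copy ColE1/pUC-type origin and selected with ampicillin via the β-lactamase gene. An f1 origin, lac promoter/operator remnants, lacZα and lacI fragments, and T7 and T3 promoters are leftovers of the pBluescript-style cloning backbone.

The transfer cassette has a third-generation, self-inactivating layout. An RSV promoter fused to a truncated HIV-1 5' LTR drives genomic RNA production in packaging cells, followed by the Ψ packaging signal with a partial gag sequence, the Rev response element for Rev-dependent nuclear export, and the cPPT/CTS element that aids nuclear import of the viral genome. Downstream, the spleen focus-forming virus (SFFV) LTR promoter drives the roughly 2 kb ELF4 coding sequence, which was inserted by restriction cloning between flanking multiple cloning site remnants. A WPRE follows to enhance transcript stability and expression, and the small hepatitis virus S and nef fragments annotated near it are probably incidental matches to flanking viral sequence. The cassette ends with a ΔU3 3' LTR, and an SV40 polyadenylation signal and SV40 origin lie beyond it. According to the depositor, the barcode sits in an XbaI site after the WPRE, although the feature table does not annotate it. No mammalian selection marker or fluorescent reporter is annotated.

The plasmid belongs to a barcoded transcription factor collection for combinatorial screening in immune cell reprogramming. Its barcode presumably allows the delivered factor to be identified in transduced cells.
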