Addgene plasmid #219028: SFFV-ELF4-Brd 47
Purpose: Transcription factor ELF4 with a specific barcode assigned.
Depositing lab: Filipe Pereira. Depositing organization: Center for Neuroscience and Cell Biology, University of Coimbra. Publication: A combinatorial transcription factor screening platform for immune cell reprogramming. Kurochkin I, Altman AR, Caiado I, Pertiga-Cabral D, Halitzki E, Minaeva M, Zimmermannova O, Henriques-Oliveira L, Klein D, Nair M, Oliveira D, Cajal LR, Knittel R, Feick C, Ringner M, Martin M, Cirovic B, Pires CF, Rosa FF, Sitnicka E, Theis FJ, Pereira CF. Cell Syst. 2026 Jan 21;17(1):101457. doi: 10.1016/j.cels.2025.101457. Epub 2026 Jan 14. PubMed 41539305.
Backbone
  Vector backbone: SFFV-MCS
  Backbone size w/o insert (bp): 6638
  Vector type: Lentiviral
Growth in bacteria
  Bacterial resistance: Ampicillin, 100 μg/mL
  Growth temperature: 37°C
  Growth strain: NEB Stable
  Copy number: High Copy
Gene/Insert
  Gene/Insert name: ELF4
  Species: H. sapiens (human)
  Insert size (bp): 1992
  Entrez Gene: ELF4 (a.k.a. MEF, ELFR)
  Promoter: The spleen focus-forming virus (SFFV) promoter
  Cloning method: Restriction Enzyme; 5′ cloning site Bsp119I (not destroyed); 3′ cloning site BstHI (not destroyed)
Terms and licenses: Academic/Nonprofit Terms; Industry Terms: Not Available to Industry
Depositor comments: Barcode sequence cloned into XbaI restriction site. Design of plasmid is as follows: SFFV-[TF sequence]-WPRE-[Barcode sequence].
How to cite: SFFV-ELF4-Brd 47 was a gift from Filipe Pereira (Addgene plasmid # 219028 ; http://n2t.net/addgene:219028 ; RRID:Addgene_219028)
