>Addgene plasmid #219028 | SFFV-ELF4-Brd 47 | depositor partial sequence | sequence record 427564 | TF ORF
ATGGCTATTACCCTACAGCCCAGTGACCTGATCTTTGAGTTCGCAAGCAACGGGATGGATGATGATATCC
ACCAGCTGGAAGACCCCTCTGTGTTCCCAGCTGTGATCGTGGAGCAGGTACCCTACCCTGATTTACTGCA
TCTGTACTCGGGACTGGAGTTGGACGACGTTCACAATGGCATCATAACAGACGGGACCTTGTGCATGACG
CAGGATCAGATCCTGGAAGGCAGTTTTTTGCTGACAGATGACAATGAGGCCACCTCGCACACCATGTCAA
CCGCGGAAGTCTTACTCAATATGGAGTCTCCCAGCGATATCCTGGATGAGAAGCAGATCTTCAGTACCTC
CGAAATGCTTCCAGACTCGGACCCTGCACCAGCTGTCACTCTGCCCAACTACCTGTTTCCTGCCTCTGAG
CCCGATGCCCTGAACAGGGCGGGTGACACTAGTGACCAGGAGGGGCATTCTCTGGAGGAGAAGGCCTCCA
GAGAGGAAAGTGCCAAGAAGACTGGGAAATCAAAGAAGAGAATCCGGAAGACCAAGGGCAACCGAAGTAC
CTCACCTGTCACTGACCCCAGCATCCCCATTAGGAAGAAATCAAAGGATGGCAAAGGCAGCACCATCTAT
CTGTGGGAGTTCCTCCTGGCTCTTCTGCAAGACAGAAACACCTGTCCCAAGTACATCAAGTGGACCCAGC
GAGAGAAAGGCATCTTCAAACTGGTGGACTCCAAAGCTGTGTCCAAGCTGTGGGGGAAGCAGAAAAACAA
GCCTGACATGAACTATGAGACAATGGGGCGGGCACTAAGATACTACTACCAAAGAGGCATACTGGCCAAA
GTGGAAGGGCAGAGGCTGGTGTACCAGTTTAAGGAGATGCCCAAGGACCTGGTGGTCATTGAAGATGAGG
ATGAGAGCAGCGAAGCCACAGCAGCCCCACCTCAGGCCTCCACGGCCTCTGTGGCCTCTGCCAGTACCAC
CCGGCGAACCAGCTCCAGGGTCTCATCCAGATCTGCCCCCCAGGGCAAGGGCAGCTCTTCTTGGGAGAAG
CCAAAAATTCAGCATGTCGGTCTCCAGCCATCTGCGAGTCTGGAATTGGGACCGTCGCTAGACGAGGAGA
TCCCCACTACCTCCACCATGCTCGTCTCTCCAGCAGAGGGCCAGGTCAAGCTCACCAAAGCTGTGAGTGC
ATCTTCAGTGCCCAGCAACATCCACCTAGGAGTGGCCCCCGTGGGGTCGGGCTCGGCCCTGACCCTGCAG
ACGATCCCACTGACCACGGTGCTGACCAATGGGCCTCCTGCCAGTACTACTGCTCCCACTCAGCTCGTTC
TCCAGAGTGTTCCAGCGGCCTCTACTTTCAAGGACACCTTCACTTTGCAGGCCTCTTTCCCCCTGAACGC
CAGTTTCCAAGACAGCCAGGTGGCAGCCCCAGGGGCTCCACTGATTCTCAGTGGCCTCCCCCAACTTCTG
GCTGGGGCCAACCGTCCGACCAACCCGGCGCCACCCACGGTCACAGGGGCTGGACCAGCAGGGCCCAGCT
CTCAGCCCCCTGGGACTGTCATTGCTGCCTTCATCAGGACTTCTGGCACTACAGCAGCCCCTAGGGTCAA
GGAGGGGCCACTGAGGTCCTCCTCCTATGTTCAGGGTATGGTGACGGGGGCCCCCATGGAGGGGCTGCTG
GTTCCTGAAGAGACCCTGAGGGAGCTCCTGAGAGATCAGGCTCATCTTCAGCCACTTCCAACCCAGGTGG
TTTCCAGGGGTTCCCACAATCCGAGCCTTCTGGGCAACCAGACTTTGTCTCCTCCCAGCCGCCCCACTGT
TGGGCTGACCCCAGTGGCTGAACTTGAGCTCTCCTCAGGCTCAGGGTCCCTGCTGATGGCTGAGCCTAGT
GTGACCACATCTGGGAGCCTTCTGACAAGATCCCCCACCCCAGCCCCTTTCTCCCCATTCAACCCTACTT
CCCTCATTAAGATGGAGCCCCATGACATATAA
