>Addgene plasmid #219028 | SFFV-ELF4-Brd 47 | depositor partial sequence | sequence record 427565 | Barcode sequence
TGTACACACCCTCTAGCGCT
